Addgene plasmid #210808: pBoBi-hALDOA K230A
Purpose: To block the formation of the initial Schiff base with FBP
Depositing lab: Sheng-cai Lin. Depositing organization: Xiamen University. Publication: Fructose-1,6-bisphosphate and aldolase mediate glucose sensing by AMPK. Zhang CS, Hawley SA, Zong Y, Li M, Wang Z, Gray A, Ma T, Cui J, Feng JW, Zhu M, Wu YQ, Li TY, Ye Z, Lin SY, Yin H, Piao HL, Hardie DG, Lin SC. Nature. 2017 Aug 3;548(7665):112-116. doi: 10.1038/nature23275. Epub 2017 Jul 19. PubMed 28723898.
Backbone
  Vector backbone: pBoBi
  Backbone size w/o insert (bp): 8300
  Vector type: Lentiviral
Growth in bacteria
  Bacterial resistance: Ampicillin, 100 μg/mL
  Growth temperature: 37°C
  Growth strain: NEB Stable
  Copy number: High Copy
Gene/Insert
  Gene/Insert name: ALDOA
  Species: H. sapiens (human)
  Insert size (bp): 1095
  Mutation: residues 230 of ALDOA mutated to alanine
  Entrez Gene: ALDOA (a.k.a. ALDA, GSD12, HEL-S-87p)
  Promoter: CMV
  Tag / fusion protein: HA (N terminal on insert)
  Cloning method: Ligation Independent Cloning
Terms and licenses: Academic/Nonprofit Terms; Industry Terms: Not Available to Industry
How to cite: pBoBi-hALDOA K230A was a gift from Sheng-cai Lin (Addgene plasmid # 210808 ; http://n2t.net/addgene:210808 ; RRID:Addgene_210808)
