[The description below was written by a language model from this plasmid's Addgene catalogue record and pLannotate feature annotations shown in this document.]
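Description:
pBoBi-hALDOA K230A is an HIV-1-based lentiviral expression plasmid built on the pBoBi backbone, carrying human aldolase A (ALDOA) with residue 230 changed from lysine to alanine. It is propagated in E. coli through a high-copy ColE1/pUC-type origin with ampicillin selection (AmpR under its own promoter), and it also contains an f1 origin. Outside the viral unit, an SV40 promoter/EM7 promoter–BleoR cassette with an SV40 poly(A) signal is annotated, which could provide Zeocin/bleomycin resistance in bacteria or in transfected mammalian cells. Because it lies downstream of the 3' LTR, it would not be carried into the packaged viral genome.

The transfer cassette begins with a CMV enhancer/promoter fused to a truncated 5' LTR, an arrangement that drives genomic RNA production in packaging cells without needing Tat. This is followed by the Ψ packaging signal with a gag fragment, the RRE for Rev-dependent nuclear export, and the cPPT/CTS. An internal CMV enhancer/promoter then drives the roughly 1.1 kb ALDOA coding sequence. The catalogue lists an N-terminal HA tag, although this tag is not separately annotated in the feature table. Downstream lie a chimeric intron, a WPRE to enhance transcript expression, the 3' LTR region and a bGH poly(A) signal.

According to the record, the K230A substitution blocks formation of the initial Schiff base between aldolase and its substrate fructose-1,6-bisphosphate. The construct is therefore suited to stable or transient expression of a catalytically impaired, epitope-tagged aldolase in mammalian cells. The associated work examines the roles of FBP and aldolase in glucose sensing by AMPK.
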