Features (pLannotate 1.2.2; 33 found; start..end, strand, type, name):
      1..380     +  enhancer       CMV enhancer: human cytomegalovirus immediate early enhancer
    381..580     +  promoter       CMV promoter: human cytomegalovirus (CMV) immediate early promoter
    598..778     +  LTR            5' LTR (truncated): truncated 5' long terminal repeat (LTR) from HIV-1
    825..950     +  misc_feature   HIV-1 Ψ: packaging signal of human immunodeficiency virus type 1
    934..1297    +  CDS            HIV-1 gag (fragment): gag protein from human immunodeficiency virus 1; gag
   1443..1676    +  misc_feature   RRE: The Rev response element (RRE) of HIV-1 allows for Rev-dependent mRNA export from the nucleus to the cytoplasm.
   2053..2153    +  CDS            Rev (fragment): human immunodeficiency virus 1 (HIV-1) Rev protein; rev; enhances nuclear export of unspliced and incompletely spliced viral mRNAs
   2157..2273    +  misc_feature   cPPT/CTS: central polypurine tract and central termination sequence of HIV-1
   2296..2599    +  enhancer       CMV enhancer: human cytomegalovirus immediate early enhancer
   2600..2803    +  promoter       CMV promoter: human cytomegalovirus (CMV) immediate early promoter
   3013..4104    +  CDS            ALDOA: ALDOA_HUMAN - Also known as ALDA. Experimental evidence at protein level: Swiss-Prot protein existence level 1. Plays a key role in glycolysis and gluconeogenesis. In addition, may also function as scaffolding protein (By similarity). From Homo sapiens (Human).
   4194..4423    +  intron         chimeric intron: chimera between introns from adenovirus and immunoglobulin heavy chain genes
   4487..4597    +  CDS            nef (fragment): NEF_HV1Z2 - Experimental evidence at protein level: Swiss-Prot protein existence level 1. Extracellular Nef protein targets CD4(+) T-lymphocytes for apoptosis by interacting with CXCR4 surface receptors. From Human immunodeficiency virus type 1 group M subtype D (isolate Z2/CDC-Z34) (HIV-1).
   4600..5188    +  misc_feature   WPRE: woodchuck hepatitis virus posttranscriptional regulatory element
   5205..5273    +  CDS            nef (fragment): NEF_HV1Z2 - Experimental evidence at protein level: Swiss-Prot protein existence level 1. Extracellular Nef protein targets CD4(+) T-lymphocytes for apoptosis by interacting with CXCR4 surface receptors. From Human immunodeficiency virus type 1 group M subtype D (isolate Z2/CDC-Z34) (HIV-1).
   5275..5587    +  LTR            5' LTR (fragment): 5' long terminal repeat (LTR) from HIV-1
   5595..5775    +  LTR            5' LTR (truncated): truncated 5' long terminal repeat (LTR) from HIV-1
   5807..6031    +  polyA_signal   bGH poly(A) signal: bovine growth hormone polyadenylation signal
   6035..6056    +  promoter       SV40 promoter (fragment): SV40 enhancer and early promoter
   6077..6505    +  rep_origin     f1 ori (sequence partly withheld): f1 bacteriophage origin of replication; arrow indicates direction of (+) strand synthesis
   6519..6848    +  promoter       SV40 promoter: SV40 enhancer and early promoter
   6896..6943    +  promoter       EM7 promoter: synthetic bacterial promoter&nbsp
   6962..7336    +  CDS            BleoR: antibiotic-binding protein; Sh ble from Streptoalloteichus hindustanus; confers resistance to bleomycin, phleomycin, and Zeocin™
   7346..7471    +  CDS            ble (fragment): BLE_KLEPN - Experimental evidence at protein level: Swiss-Prot protein existence level 1. Binding protein with a strong affinity to the bleomycin family of antibiotics. Binds to CL990; an antimitotic-antibiotic compound. From Klebsiella pneumoniae.
   7466..7587    +  polyA_signal   SV40 poly(A) signal: SV40 polyadenylation signal
   7660..7676    -  protein_bind   lac operator: The lac repressor binds to the lac operator to inhibit transcription in E. coli. This inhibition can be relieved by adding lactose or isopropyl-β-D-thiogalactopyranoside (IPTG). lac repressor encoded by lacI
   7684..7714    -  promoter       lac promoter: promoter for the E. coli lac operon
   7729..7750    -  protein_bind   CAP binding site: CAP binding activates transcription in the presence of cAMP. E. coli catabolite activator protein
   7763..7855    -  CDS            lacI (fragment): lac repressor; lacI; The lac repressor binds to the lac operator to inhibit transcription in E. coli. This inhibition can be relieved by adding lactose or isopropyl-β-D-thiogalactopyranoside (IPTG).
   8038..8626    -  rep_origin     ori: high-copy-number ColE1/pMB1/pBR322/pUC origin of replication
   8797..9657    -  CDS            AmpR: β-lactamase; bla; confers resistance to ampicillin, carbenicillin, and related antibiotics
   9658..9762    -  promoter       AmpR promoter: bla
   9821..9873    -  misc_feature   bom (fragment): basis of mobility region from pBR322
>Addgene plasmid #210808 | pBoBi-hALDOA K230A | addgene full sequence | sequence record 417849 | Addgene NGS Result
GACATTGATTATTGACTAGTTATTAATAGTAATCAATTACGGGGTCATTAGTTCATAGCCCATATATGGA
GTTCCGCGTTACATAACTTACGGTAAATGGCCCGCCTGGCTGACCGCCCAACGACCCCCGCCCATTGACG
TCAATAATGACGTATGTTCCCATAGTAACGCCAATAGGGACTTTCCATTGACGTCAATGGGTGGAGTATT
TACGGTAAACTGCCCACTTGGCAGTACATCAAGTGTATCATATGCCAAGTACGCCCCCTATTGACGTCAA
TGACGGTAAATGGCCCGCCTGGCATTATGCCCAGTACATGACCTTATGGGACTTTCCTACTTGGCAGTAC
ATCTACGTATTAGTCATCGCTATTACCATGGTGATGCGGTTTTGGCAGTACATCAATGGGCGTGGATAGC
GGTTTGACTCACGGGGATTTCCAAGTCTCCACCCCATTGACGTCAATGGGAGTTTGTTTTGGCACCAAAA
TCAACGGGACTTTCCAAAATGTCGTAACAACTCCGCCCCATTGACGCAAATGGGCGGTAGGCGTGTACGG
TGGGAGGTCTATATAAGCAGCGCGTTTTGCCTGTACTGGGTCTCTCTGGTTAGACCAGATCTGAGCCTGG
GAGCTCTCTGGCTAACTAGGGAACCCACTGCTTAAGCCTCAATAAAGCTTGCCTTGAGTGCTTCAAGTAG
TGTGTGCCCGTCTGTTGTGTGACTCTGGTAACTAGAGATCCCTCAGACCCTTTTAGTCAGTGTGGAAAAT
CTCTAGCAGTGGCGCCCGAACAGGGACTTGAAAGCGAAAGGGAAACCAGAGGAGCTCTCTCGACGCAGGA
CTCGGCTTGCTGAAGCGCGCACGGCAAGAGGCGAGGGGCGGCGACTGGTGAGTACGCCAAAAATTTTGAC
TAGCGGAGGCTAGAAGGAGAGAGATGGGTGCGAGAGCGTCAGTATTAAGCGGGGGAGAATTAGATCGCGA
TGGGAAAAAATTCGGTTAAGGCCAGGGGGAAAGAAAAAATATAAATTAAAACATATAGTATGGGCAAGCA
GGGAGCTAGAACGATTCGCAGTTAATCCTGGCCTGTTAGAAACATCAGAAGGCTGTAGACAAATACTGGG
ACAGCTACAACCATCCCTTCAGACAGGATCAGAAGAACTTAGATCATTATATAATACAGTAGCAACCCTC
TATTGTGTGCATCAAAGGATAGAGATAAAAGACACCAAGGAAGCTTTAGACAAGATAGAGGAAGAGCAAA
ACAAAAGTAAGACCACCGCACAGCAAGCGGCCGCTGATCTTCAGACCTGGAGGAGGAGATATGAGGGACA
ATTGGAGAAGTGAATTATATAAATATAAAGTAGTAAAAATTGAACCATTAGGAGTAGCACCCACCAAGGC
AAAGAGAAGAGTGGTGCAGAGAGAAAAAAGAGCAGTGGGAATAGGAGCTTTGTTCCTTGGGTTCTTGGGA
GCAGCAGGAAGCACTATGGGCGCAGCGTCAATGACGCTGACGGTACAGGCCAGACAATTATTGTCTGGTA
TAGTGCAGCAGCAGAACAATTTGCTGAGGGCTATTGAGGCGCAACAGCATCTGTTGCAACTCACAGTCTG
GGGCATCAAGCAGCTCCAGGCAAGAATCCTGGCTGTGGAAAGATACCTAAAGGATCAACAGCTCCTGGGG
ATTTGGGGTTGCTCTGGAAAACTCATTTGCACCACTGCTGTGCCTTGGAATGCTAGTTGGAGTAATAAAT
CTCTGGAACAGATTTGGAATCACACGACCTGGATGGAGTGGGACAGAGAAATTAACAATTACACAAGCTT
AATACACTCCTTAATTGAAGAATCGCAAAACCAGCAAGAAAAGAATGAACAAGAATTATTGGAATTAGAT
AAATGGGCAAGTTTGTGGAATTGGTTTAACATAACAAATTGGCTGTGGTATATAAAATTATTCATAATGA
TAGTAGGAGGCTTGGTAGGTTTAAGAATAGTTTTTGCTGTACTTTCTATAGTGAATAGAGTTAGGCAGGG
ATATTCACCATTATCGTTTCAGACCCACCTCCCAACCCCGAGGGGACCCGACAGGCCCGAAGGAATAGAA
GAAGAAGGTGGAGAGAGAGACAGAGACAGATCCATTCGATTAGTGAACGGATCAACTTTTAAAAGAAAAG
GGGGGATTGGGGGGTACAGTGCAGGGGAAAGAATAGTAGACATAATAGCAACAGACATACAAACTAAAGA
ATTACAAAAACAAATTACAAAATTCAAAATTTTATCGATAAGCTTGGGAGTTCCGCGTTACATAACTTAC
GGTAAATGGCCCGCCTGGCTGACCGCCCAACGACCCCCGCCCATTGACGTCAATAATGACGTATGTTCCC
ATAGTAACGCCAATAGGGACTTTCCATTGACGTCAATGGGTGGAGTATTTACGGTAAACTGCCCACTTGG
CAGTACATCAAGTGTATCATATGCCAAGTACGCCCCCTATTGACGTCAATGACGGTAAATGGCCCGCCTG
GCATTATGCCCAGTACATGACCTTATGGGACTTTCCTACTTGGCAGTACATCTACGTATTAGTCATCGCT
ATTACCATGGTGATGCGGTTTTGGCAGTACATCAATGGGCGTGGATAGCGGTTTGACTCACGGGGATTTC
CAAGTCTCCACCCCATTGACGTCAATGGGAGTTTGTTTTGGCACCAAAATCAACGGGACTTTCCAAAATG
TCGTAACAACTCCGCCCCATTGACGCAAATGGGCGGTAGGCGTGTACGGTGGGAGGTCTATATAAGCAGA
GCTCGTTTAGTGAACCGTCAGATCGCCTGGAGACGCCATCCACGCTGTTTTGACCTCCATAGAAGACACC
GACTGAGCTCCTTAAGGTTAACGCCACCATGTACCCTTATGACGTACCTGACTATGCTGGCGCCTACCCT
TATGACGTACCTGACTATGCTGGATACCCTTATGACGTACCTGACTATGCTGGATCTAGAGAATTCGGAT
CCATGCCCTACCAATATCCAGCACTGACCCCGGAGCAGAAGAAGGAGCTGTCTGACATCGCTCACCGCAT
CGTGGCACCTGGCAAGGGCATCCTGGCTGCAGATGAGTCCACTGGGAGCATTGCCAAGCGGCTGCAGTCC
ATTGGCACCGAGAACACCGAGGAGAACCGGCGCTTCTACCGCCAGCTGCTGCTGACAGCTGACGACCGCG
TGAACCCCTGCATTGGGGGTGTCATCCTCTTCCATGAGACACTCTACCAGAAGGCGGATGATGGGCGTCC
CTTCCCCCAAGTTATCAAATCCAAGGGCGGTGTTGTGGGCATCAAGGTAGACAAGGGCGTGGTCCCCCTG
GCAGGGACAAATGGCGAGACTACCACCCAAGGGTTGGATGGGCTGTCTGAGCGCTGTGCCCAGTACAAGA
AGGACGGAGCTGACTTCGCCAAGTGGCGTTGTGTGCTGAAGATTGGGGAACACACCCCCTCAGCCCTCGC
CATCATGGAAAATGCCAATGTTCTGGCCCGTTATGCCAGTATCTGCCAGCAGAATGGCATTGTGCCCATC
GTGGAGCCTGAGATCCTCCCTGATGGGGACCATGACTTGAAGCGCTGCCAGTATGTGACCGAGAAGGTGC
TGGCTGCTGTCTACAAGGCTCTGAGTGACCACCACATCTACCTGGAAGGCACCTTGCTGGCGCCCAACAT
GGTCACCCCAGGCCATGCTTGCACTCAGAAGTTTTCTCATGAGGAGATTGCCATGGCGACCGTCACAGCG
CTGCGCCGCACAGTGCCCCCCGCTGTCACTGGGATCACCTTCCTGTCTGGAGGCCAGAGTGAGGAGGAGG
CGTCCATCAACCTCAATGCCATTAACAAGTGCCCCCTGCTGAAGCCCTGGGCCCTGACCTTCTCCTACGG
CCGAGCCCTGCAGGCCTCTGCCCTGAAGGCCTGGGGCGGGAAGAAGGAGAACCTGAAGGCTGCGCAGGAG
GAGTATGTCAAGCGAGCCCTGGCCAACAGCCTTGCCTGTCAAGGAAAGTACACTCCGAGCGGTCAGGCTG
GGGCTGCTGCCAGCGAGTCCCTCTTCGTCTCTAACCACGCCTATTAACTCGAGCCATGGAAGCTTGATAT
CTAACTGACTGAACCGGTGGTACCGAGGAATTAATTCGCTGTCTGCGAGGGCCAGCTGTTGGGGTGAGTA
CTCCCTCTCAAAAGCGGGCATGACTTCTGCGCTAAGATTGTCAGTTTCCAAAAACGAGGAGGATTTGATA
TTCACCTGGCCCGCGGTGATGCCTTTGAGGGTGGCCGCGTCCATCTGGTCAGAAAAGACAATCTTTTTGT
TGTCAAGCTTGAGGTGTGGCAGGCTTGAGATCTGGCCATACACTTGAGTGACAATGACATCCACTTTGCC
TTTCTCTCCACAGGTGTCCACTCCCAGGTCCAACTGCAGGTCGAGCATGCATCTAGGGCGGCCAATTCCG
CCGATCCTGGAAAAACATGGAGCAATCACAAGTAGCAATACAGCAGCTACCAATGCTGATTGTGCCTGGC
TAGAAGCACAAGAGGAGGAGGAGGTGGGTTTTCCAGTCACACCTCAGACAATCAACCTCTGGATTACAAA
ATTTGTGAAAGATTGACTGGTATTCTTAACTATGTTGCTCCTTTTACGCTATGTGGATACGCTGCTTTAA
TGCCTTTGTATCATGCTATTGCTTCCCGTATGGCTTTCATTTTCTCCTCCTTGTATAAATCCTGGTTGCT
GTCTCTTTATGAGGAGTTGTGGCCCGTTGTCAGGCAACGTGGCGTGGTGTGCACTGTGTTTGCTGACGCA
ACCCCCACTGGTTGGGGCATTGCCACCACCTGTCAGCTCCTTTCCGGGACTTTCGCTTTCCCCCTCCCTA
TTGCCACGGCGGAACTCATCGCCGCCTGCCTTGCCCGCTGCTGGACAGGGGCTCGGCTGTTGGGCACTGA
CAATTCCGTGGTGTTGTCGGGGAAGCTGACGTCCTTTCCATGGCTGCTCGCCTGTGTTGCCACCTGGATT
CTGCGCGGGACGTCCTTCTGCTACGTCCCTTCGGCCCTCAATCCAGCGGACCTTCCTTCCCGCGGCCTGC
TGCCGGCTCTGCGGCCTCTTCCGCGTCTTCGCCTTCGCCCTCAGACGAGTCGGATCTCCCTTTGGGCCGC
CTCCCCGCCTGGAATTCGAGCTCGGTACCTTTAAGACCAATGACTTACAAGGCAGCTGTAGATCTTAGCC
ACTTTTTAAAAGAAAAGGGGGGACTGGAAGGGCTAATTCACTCCCAACGAAGACAAGATATCCTTGATCT
GTGGATCTACCACACACAAGGCTACTTCCCTGATTGGCAGAACTACACACCAGGGCCAGGGATCAGATAT
CCACTGACCTTTGGATGGTGCTACAAGCTAGTACCAGTTGAGCAAGAGAAGGTAGAAGAAGCCAATGAAG
GAGAGAACACCCGCTTGTTACACCCTGTGAGCCTGCATGGGATGGATGACCCGGAGAGAGAAGTATTAGA
GTGGAGGTTTGACAGCCGCCTAGCATTTCATCACATGGCCCGAGAGCTGCATCCGGACTGTACTGGGTCT
CTCTGGTTAGACCAGATCTGAGCCTGGGAGCTCTCTGGCTAACTAGGGAACCCACTGCTTAAGCCTCAAT
AAAGCTTGCCTTGAGTGCTTCAAGTAGTGTGTGCCCGTCTGTTGTGTGACTCTGGTAACTAGAGATCCCT
CAGACCCTTTTAGTCAGTGTGGAAAATCTCTAGCAGGGCCGCTTTAAACCCGCTGATCAGCCTCGACTGT
GCCTTCTAGTTGCCAGCCATCTGTTGTTTGCCCCTCCCCCGTGCCTTCCTTGACCCTGGAAGGTGCCACT
CCCACTGTCCTTTCCTAATAAAATGAGGAAATTGCATCGCATTGTCTGAGTAGGTGTCATTCTATTCTGG
GGGGTGGGGTGGGGCAGGACAGCAAGGGGGAGGATTGGGAAGACAATAGCAGGCATGCTGGGGATGCGGT
GGGCTCTATGGCTTCTGAGGCGGAAAGAACCAGCTGGGGCTCTAGGGGGTATCCCC
[124 nt withheld, positions 6077-6200]
C
[91 nt withheld, positions 6202-6292]
A
[49 nt withheld, positions 6294-6342]
CCTTTGACGTTGGAGTCCACGTTCTTT
[37 nt withheld, positions 6370-6406]
ACCCTATCTCGGTCTATTCTTTTGATTTATAAGGGATTTTGCCGATTTCGGCCTATTGGTTAAAAAATGA
GCTGATTTAACAAAAATTTAACGCGAATTAATTCTGTGGAATGTGTGTCAGTTAGGGTGTGGAAAGTCCC
CAGGCTCCCCAGCAGGCAGAAGTATGCAAAGCATGCATCTCAATTAGTCAGCAACCAGGTGTGGAAAGTC
CCCAGGCTCCCCAGCAGGCAGAAGTATGCAAAGCATGCATCTCAATTAGTCAGCAACCATAGTCCCGCCC
CTAACTCCGCCCATCCCGCCCCTAACTCCGCCCAGTTCCGCCCATTCTCCGCCCCATGGCTGACTAATTT
TTTTTATTTATGCAGAGGCCGAGGCCGCCTCTGCCTCTGAGCTATTCCAGAAGTAGTGAGGAGGCTTTTT
TGGAGGCCTAGGCTTTTGCAAAAAGCTCCCGGGAGCTTGTATATCCATTTTCGGATCTGATCAGCACGTG
TTGACAATTAATCATCGGCATAGTATATCGGCATAGTATAATACGACAAGGTGAGGAACTAAACCATGGC
CAAGTTGACCAGTGCCGTTCCGGTGCTCACCGCGCGCGACGTCGCCGGAGCGGTCGAGTTCTGGACCGAC
CGGCTCGGGTTCTCCCGGGACTTCGTGGAGGACGACTTCGCCGGTGTGGTCCGGGACGACGTGACCCTGT
TCATCAGCGCGGTCCAGGACCAGGTGGTGCCGGACAACACCCTGGCCTGGGTGTGGGTGCGCGGCCTGGA
CGAGCTGTACGCCGAGTGGTCGGAGGTCGTGTCCACGAACTTCCGGGACGCCTCCGGGCCGGCCATGACC
GAGATCGGCGAGCAGCCGTGGGGGCGGGAGTTCGCCCTGCGCGACCCGGCCGGCAACTGCGTGCACTTCG
TGGCCGAGGAGCAGGACTGACACGTGCTACGAGATTTCGATTCCACCGCCGCCTTCTATGAAAGGTTGGG
CTTCGGAATCGTTTTCCGGGACGCCGGCTGGATGATCCTCCAGCGCGGGGATCTCATGCTGGAGTTCTTC
GCCCACCCCAACTTGTTTATTGCAGCTTATAATGGTTACAAATAAAGCAATAGCATCACAAATTTCACAA
ATAAAGCATTTTTTTCACTGCATTCTAGTTGTGGTTTGTCCAAACTCATCAATGTATCTTATCATGTCTG
TATACCGTCGACCTCTAGCTAGAGCTTGGCGTAATCATGGTCATAGCTGTTTCCTGTGTGAAATTGTTAT
CCGCTCACAATTCCACACAACATACGAGCCGGAAGCATAAAGTGTAAAGCCTGGGGTGCCTAATGAGTGA
GCTAACTCACATTAATTGCGTTGCGCTCACTGCCCGCTTTCCAGTCGGGAAACCTGTCGTGCCAGCTGCA
TTAATGAATCGGCCAACGCGCGGGGAGAGGCGGTTTGCGTATTGGGCGCTCTTCCGCTTCCTCGCTCACT
GACTCGCTGCGCTCGGTCGTTCGGCTGCGGCGAGCGGTATCAGCTCACTCAAAGGCGGTAATACGGTTAT
CCACAGAATCAGGGGATAACGCAGGAAAGAACATGTGAGCAAAAGGCCAGCAAAAGGCCAGGAACCGTAA
AAAGGCCGCGTTGCTGGCGTTTTTCCATAGGCTCCGCCCCCCTGACGAGCATCACAAAAATCGACGCTCA
AGTCAGAGGTGGCGAAACCCGACAGGACTATAAAGATACCAGGCGTTTCCCCCTGGAAGCTCCCTCGTGC
GCTCTCCTGTTCCGACCCTGCCGCTTACCGGATACCTGTCCGCCTTTCTCCCTTCGGGAAGCGTGGCGCT
TTCTCATAGCTCACGCTGTAGGTATCTCAGTTCGGTGTAGGTCGTTCGCTCCAAGCTGGGCTGTGTGCAC
GAACCCCCCGTTCAGCCCGACCGCTGCGCCTTATCCGGTAACTATCGTCTTGAGTCCAACCCGGTAAGAC
ACGACTTATCGCCACTGGCAGCAGCCACTGGTAACAGGATTAGCAGAGCGAGGTATGTAGGCGGTGCTAC
AGAGTTCTTGAAGTGGTGGCCTAACTACGGCTACACTAGAAGAACAGTATTTGGTATCTGCGCTCTGCTG
AAGCCAGTTACCTTCGGAAAAAGAGTTGGTAGCTCTTGATCCGGCAAACAAACCACCGCTGGTAGCGGTG
GTTTTTTTGTTTGCAAGCAGCAGATTACGCGCAGAAAAAAAGGATCTCAAGAAGATCCTTTGATCTTTTC
TACGGGGTCTGACGCTCAGTGGAACGAAAACTCACGTTAAGGGATTTTGGTCATGAGATTATCAAAAAGG
ATCTTCACCTAGATCCTTTTAAATTAAAAATGAAGTTTTAAATCAATCTAAAGTATATATGAGTAAACTT
GGTCTGACAGTTACCAATGCTTAATCAGTGAGGCACCTATCTCAGCGATCTGTCTATTTCGTTCATCCAT
AGTTGCCTGACTCCCCGTCGTGTAGATAACTACGATACGGGAGGGCTTACCATCTGGCCCCAGTGCTGCA
ATGATACCGCGAGACCCACGCTCACCGGCTCCAGATTTATCAGCAATAAACCAGCCAGCCGGAAGGGCCG
AGCGCAGAAGTGGTCCTGCAACTTTATCCGCCTCCATCCAGTCTATTAATTGTTGCCGGGAAGCTAGAGT
AAGTAGTTCGCCAGTTAATAGTTTGCGCAACGTTGTTGCCATTGCTACAGGCATCGTGGTGTCACGCTCG
TCGTTTGGTATGGCTTCATTCAGCTCCGGTTCCCAACGATCAAGGCGAGTTACATGATCCCCCATGTTGT
GCAAAAAAGCGGTTAGCTCCTTCGGTCCTCCGATCGTTGTCAGAAGTAAGTTGGCCGCAGTGTTATCACT
CATGGTTATGGCAGCACTGCATAATTCTCTTACTGTCATGCCATCCGTAAGATGCTTTTCTGTGACTGGT
GAGTACTCAACCAAGTCATTCTGAGAATAGTGTATGCGGCGACCGAGTTGCTCTTGCCCGGCGTCAATAC
GGGATAATACCGCGCCACATAGCAGAACTTTAAAAGTGCTCATCATTGGAAAACGTTCTTCGGGGCGAAA
ACTCTCAAGGATCTTACCGCTGTTGAGATCCAGTTCGATGTAACCCACTCGTGCACCCAACTGATCTTCA
GCATCTTTTACTTTCACCAGCGTTTCTGGGTGAGCAAAAACAGGAAGGCAAAATGCCGCAAAAAAGGGAA
TAAGGGCGACACGGAAATGTTGAATACTCATACTCTTCCTTTTTCAATATTATTGAAGCATTTATCAGGG
TTATTGTCTCATGAGCGGATACATATTTGAATGTATTTAGAAAAATAAACAAATAGGGGTTCCGCGCACA
TTTCCCCGAAAAGTGCCACCTGACGTCGACGGATCGGGAGATCTCCCGATCCCCTATGGTGCACTCTCAG
TACAATCTGCTCTGATGCCGCATAGTTAAGCCAGTATCTGCTCCCTGCTTGTGTGTTGGAGGTCGCTGAG
TAGTGCGCGAGCAAAATTTAAGCTACAACAAGGCAAGGCTTGACCGACAATTGCATGAAGAATCTGCTTA
GGGTTAGGCGTTTTGCGCTGCTTCGCGATGTACGGGCCAGATATACGCGTT
