>Addgene plasmid #210808 | pBoBi-hALDOA K230A | depositor partial sequence | sequence record 410997 | hALDOA K230A gene
ATGCCCTACCAATATCCAGCACTGACCCCGGAGCAGAAGAAGGAGCTGTCTGACATCGCTCACCGCATCG
TGGCACCTGGCAAGGGCATCCTGGCTGCAGATGAGTCCACTGGGAGCATTGCCAAGCGGCTGCAGTCCAT
TGGCACCGAGAACACCGAGGAGAACCGGCGCTTCTACCGCCAGCTGCTGCTGACAGCTGACGACCGCGTG
AACCCCTGCATTGGGGGTGTCATCCTCTTCCATGAGACACTCTACCAGAAGGCGGATGATGGGCGTCCCT
TCCCCCAAGTTATCAAATCCAAGGGCGGTGTTGTGGGCATCAAGGTAGACAAGGGCGTGGTCCCCCTGGC
AGGGACAAATGGCGAGACTACCACCCAAGGGTTGGATGGGCTGTCTGAGCGCTGTGCCCAGTACAAGAAG
GACGGAGCTGACTTCGCCAAGTGGCGTTGTGTGCTGAAGATTGGGGAACACACCCCCTCAGCCCTCGCCA
TCATGGAAAATGCCAATGTTCTGGCCCGTTATGCCAGTATCTGCCAGCAGAATGGCATTGTGCCCATCGT
GGAGCCTGAGATCCTCCCTGATGGGGACCATGACTTGAAGCGCTGCCAGTATGTGACCGAGAAGGTGCTG
GCTGCTGTCTACAAGGCTCTGAGTGACCACCACATCTACCTGGAAGGCACCTTGCTGGCGCCCAACATGG
TCACCCCAGGCCATGCTTGCACTCAGAAGTTTTCTCATGAGGAGATTGCCATGGCGACCGTCACAGCGCT
GCGCCGCACAGTGCCCCCCGCTGTCACTGGGATCACCTTCCTGTCTGGAGGCCAGAGTGAGGAGGAGGCG
TCCATCAACCTCAATGCCATTAACAAGTGCCCCCTGCTGAAGCCCTGGGCCCTGACCTTCTCCTACGGCC
GAGCCCTGCAGGCCTCTGCCCTGAAGGCCTGGGGCGGGAAGAAGGAGAACCTGAAGGCTGCGCAGGAGGA
GTATGTCAAGCGAGCCCTGGCCAACAGCCTTGCCTGTCAAGGAAAGTACACTCCGAGCGGTCAGGCTGGG
GCTGCTGCCAGCGAGTCCCTCTTCGTCTCTAACCACGCCTATTAA
